>Addgene plasmid #40748 | PLXNA4A | depositor partial sequence | sequence record 53524 | PLXNA4A insert
GATAAACTGATTCGTCAGCAAATTGATTACAAAACACTGGTGCTGTCGTGTGTCTCGCCGGATAACGCAA
ATTCTCCGGAAGTTCCGGTAAAAATCCTGAACTGCGATACGATTACCCAGGTGAAAGAGAAAATCCTGGA
CGCGATTTTTAAAAATGTCCCATGTAGTCACCGCCCTAAAGCTGCCGATATGGATCTGGAATGGCGTCAA
GGTTCAGGGGCACGCATGATCCTGCAGGACGAAGATATTACTACAAAAATCGAGAACGACTGGAAGCGCT
TAAATACCCTGGCGCATTATCAGGTTCCGGATGGATCGGTGGTAGCTCTGGTCAGCAAACAAGTTACG
