>Addgene plasmid #40748 | PLXNA4A | addgene partial sequence | sequence record 54042 | T7 5'-TAATACGACTCACTATAGGG-3'
TCCCTCTAGAATATTTTGTTTACTTTAAGAAGGAGATATACCATGCATCATCATCATCATCACAGCAGCG
GCAGAGAAAACTTGTATTTCCAGGGCGATAAACTGATTCGTCAGCAAATTGATTACAAAACACTGGTGCT
GTCGTGTGTCTCGCCGGATAACGCAAATTCTCCGGAAGTTCCGGTAAAAATCCTGAACTGCGATACGATT
ACCCAGGTGAAAGAGAAAATCCTGGACGCGATTTTTAAAAATGTCCCATGTAGTCACCGCCCTAAAGCTG
CCGATATGGATCTGGAATGGCGTCAAGGTTCAGGGGCACGCATGATCCTGCAGGACGAAGATATTACTAC
AAAAATCGAGAACGACTGGAAGCGCTTAAATACCCTGGCGCATTATCAGGTTCCGGATGGATCGGTGGTA
GCTCTGGTCAGCAAACAAGTTACGTGATGACGAAGCTTGCGGCCGCACTCGAGCACCACCACCACCACCA
CTGAGATCCGGCTGCTAACAAAGCCCGAAAGGAAGCTGAGTTGGCTGCTGCCACCGCTGAGCAATAACTA
GCATAACCCCTTGGGGCCTCTAAACGGGTCTTGAGGGGTTTTTTGCTGAAAGGAGGAACTATATCCGGAT
TGGCGAATGGG
[124 nt withheld, positions 642-765]
C
[91 nt withheld, positions 767-857]
A
[45 nt withheld, positions 859-903]
CGCTTGAC
