[The description below was written by a language model from this plasmid's Addgene catalogue record.]
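Description:
PLXNA4A is a bacterial expression plasmid built on the pET28-MHL backbone from the SGC, made to produce a fragment of human plexin A4 for structure determination. The insert is a short 348 bp segment rather than the complete open reading frame. The record identifies it as the Rho-GTPase binding domain of plexin A4 and links it to a deposited crystal structure. It was introduced by ligation-independent cloning, a method commonly used in high-throughput structural genomics pipelines to place many targets into the same vector without restriction digestion.

The domain carries an N-terminal 6xHis tag followed by a TEV protease recognition site. This allows the recombinant protein to be captured by immobilised metal affinity chromatography and the tag then to be cleaved off, leaving a near-native domain for crystallisation or biophysical work. The record does not explicitly name the promoter. However, the listed sequencing primers are T7 and T7-term, which fits the T7 promoter/terminator expression cassette typical of pET-series vectors, where transcription depends on T7 RNA polymerase supplied by a suitable E. coli expression host. The plasmid is selected with kanamycin, is described as low copy, and is maintained in a standard cloning strain (DH5alpha) for propagation. No feature table is provided, so the origin of replication and other backbone elements are not documented here. Beyond structural studies, the construct would suit production of the isolated plexin A4 GTPase-binding domain for in vitro binding assays.
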