Addgene plasmid #40748: PLXNA4A
Purpose: Bacterial expression for structure determination; may not be full ORF
Depositing lab: Cheryl Arrowsmith. Depositing organization: University of Toronto.
Backbone
  Vector backbone: pET28-MHL
  Backbone manufacturer: SGC
  Vector type: Bacterial Expression
Growth in bacteria
  Bacterial resistance: Kanamycin, 50 μg/mL
  Growth temperature: 37°C
  Growth strain: DH5alpha
  Copy number: Low Copy
Gene/Insert
  Gene/Insert name: PLXNA4A (alt names: plexin A4, Rho-GTPase binding domain; PDB:4E74)
  Species: H. sapiens (human)
  Insert size (bp): 348
  GenBank ID: gi|157738644
  Entrez Gene: PLXNA4A (a.k.a. PLEXA4, PLXNA4)
  Tag / fusion protein: 6xHis TEV (N terminal on insert)
  Cloning method: Ligation Independent Cloning
  Sequencing primers: 5′ T7; 3′ T7-term
Terms and licenses: Academic/Nonprofit Terms; Industry Terms: Not Available to Industry
How to cite: PLXNA4A was a gift from Cheryl Arrowsmith (Addgene plasmid # 40748 ; http://n2t.net/addgene:40748 ; RRID:Addgene_40748)
